>Addgene plasmid #45507 | pCELF PAI-RBP v3 | addgene partial sequence | sequence record 65500 | pGEX5
GCGTGGATCCATGCCTGGGCACTTACAGGAAGGCTTCGGCTGCGTGGTCACCAATCGATTCGACCAGCTA
TTTGACGACGAATCGGACCCTTTCGAGGTACTGAAGGCAGCAGAGAACAAGAAAAAAGAAGCCGGCGGGG
GCGGCGTTGGGGGCCCCGGGGCCAAGAGCGCGGCTCAGGCCGCGGCCCAGACCAACTCCAACGCGGCAGG
CAAACAGTTGCGGAAAGAGTCCCAGAAAGACCGCAAGAACCCGCTGCCCCCCAGCGTCGGCGTGGCTGAC
AAAAAGGAGGAGACGCAGCCGCCGGTGGCGCTTAAGAAAGAAGGAATAAGGCGAGTTGGAAGAAGACCTG
ATCAACAACTTCAGGGTGATGGGAAAATAATTGATAGGAGACCAGAAAGGCGACCACCTCGTGAAAGAAG
ATTTGAAAAGCCACTTGAAGAAAAAGGTGAAGGAGGTGAATTTTCAGTTGATAGACCGATCATCGAACGG
CCTATCCGAGGCCGAGGTGGTCTTGGAAGGGGTCGAGGTGGCCGTGGCCGTGGAATGGGCCGAGGTGATG
GATTTGATTCTCGTGGCAAGCGTGAATTTGATAGGCATAGTGGAAGTGATAGATCTGGCCTGAAGCACGA
GGACAAACGTGGAGGTAGCGGATCTCACAACTGGGGAACTGTCAAAGATGAATTAACAGAGTCACCCAAA
TACATTCAGAAACAAATATCTTATAATTGCAGTGATTTGGAGCAATCAAATGTGACTGAGGAAACACCCG
AAGGTGAAGAGCACCCAGTGGCAGACACTGAAAATAAGGAGAACGAAG
