>Addgene plasmid #45507 | pCELF PAI-RBP v3 | addgene partial sequence | sequence record 65504 | EF1a_f
ATTGGCGAAGCTTCGCCAATTCTCTAGAGATCCCTCGACCTCGAGATCCATTGTGCTGGATCTACAATGG
CCCCTATACTAGGTTATTGGAAAATTAAGGGCCTTGTGCAACCCACTCGACTTCTTTTGGAATATCTTGA
AGAAAAATATGAAGAGCATTTGTATGAGCGCGATGAAGGTGATAAATGGCGAAACAAAAAGTTTGAATTG
GGTTTGGAGTTTCCCAATCTTCCTTATTATATTGATGGTGATGTTAAATTAACACAGTCTATGGCCATCA
TACGTTATATAGCTGACAAGCACAACATGTTGGGTGGTTGTCCAAAAGAGCGTGCAGAGATTTCAATGCT
TGAAGGAGCGGTTTTGGATATTAGATACGGTGTTTCGAGAATTGCATATAGTAAAGACTTTGAAACTCTC
AAAGTTGATTTTCTTAGCAAGCTACCTGAAATGCTGAAAATGTTCGAAGATCGTTTATGTCATAAAACAT
ATTTAAATGGTGATCATGTAACCCATCCTGACTTCATGTTGTATGACGCTCTTGATGTTGTTTTATACAT
GGACCCAATGTGCCTGGATGCGTTCCCAAAATTAGTTTGTTTTAAAAAACGTATTGAAGCTATCCCACAA
ATTGATAAGTACTTGAAATCCAGCAAGTATATAGCATGGCCTTTGCAGGGCTGGCAAGCCACGTTTGGTG
GTGGCGACCATCCTCCAAAATCGGATCTGGTTCCGCGTGGATCCATGCCTGGGCACTTACAGGAAGGCTT
CGGCTGCGTGGTCACCAATCGATTCGACCAGCTATTTGACGACGAATCG
