[The description below was written by a language model from this plasmid's Addgene catalogue record.]
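Description:
pCELF PAI-RBP v3 is a mammalian expression plasmid of about 7.2 kb, built on the roughly 6 kb pCEFL backbone (the plasmid name spells it "pCELF"). It is propagated in E. coli under ampicillin selection, and it carries a neomycin resistance marker so that transfected mammalian cells can be selected with G418. The record does not state the promoter driving the insert, the origin of replication, or the restriction sites used for cloning, and no feature table is available to confirm the layout.

The insert, about 1.2 kb, encodes variant 3 of PAI-RBP, the product of the SERBP1 gene (also called PAI-RBP1), fused to a GST tag at its N terminus. The catalogue's alternative name reads as "plasminogen activator inhibitor type 1 variant 3", but the gene link and depositor comments make clear that the encoded protein is the RNA-binding protein rather than PAI-1 itself. The species field lists both human and rat. The depositor comments trace the cDNA to a clone obtained from the German Human Genome Project.

According to those comments, the protein was isolated for its ability to bind a region of the PAI-1 mRNA 3′UTR involved in cAMP regulation of mRNA stability. Isoforms were later found that differ by the presence or absence of 6- and 15-amino-acid insertions, and variant 3 lacks the 6-residue insertion but retains the 15-residue one. The construct would suit expressing this GST-tagged isoform in mammalian cells, where the tag could support glutathione-based pulldown or detection, for example to compare isoforms in RNA binding or mRNA stability studies, although the record does not spell out a specific use.
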