Addgene plasmid #45507: pCELF PAI-RBP v3
Depositing lab: Thomas Gelehrter. Depositing organization: University of Michigan. Publication: Identification and cDNA cloning of a novel RNA-binding protein that interacts with the cyclic nucleotide-responsive sequence in the Type-1 plasminogen activator inhibitor mRNA. Heaton JH, Dlakic WM, Dlakic M, Gelehrter TD. J Biol Chem. 2001 Feb 2;276(5):3341-7. Epub 2000 Sep 22. 10.1074/jbc.M006538200 PubMed 11001948.
Backbone
  Vector backbone: pCEFL
  Backbone size w/o insert (bp): 6000
  Total vector size (bp): 7200
  Vector type: Mammalian Expression
  Selectable markers: Neomycin (select with G418)
Growth in bacteria
  Bacterial resistance: Ampicillin, 100 μg/mL
  Growth temperature: 37°C
  Growth strain: DH5alpha
  Copy number: Unknown
Gene/Insert
  Gene/Insert name: PAI-RBP v3 (alt name: plasminogen activator inhibitor type 1 variant 3)
  Species: H. sapiens (human), R. norvegicus (rat)
  Insert size (bp): 1200
  Entrez Gene: SERBP1 (a.k.a. CGI-55, CHD3IP, HABP4L, Hero45, PAI-RBP1, PAIRBP1)
  Tag / fusion protein: GST tag (N terminal on insert)
  Cloning method: Restriction Enzyme; 5′ cloning site unknown (unknown if destroyed); 3′ cloning site unknown (unknown if destroyed)
  Sequencing primers: 5′ TTCTTCCATTTCAGGTGTCG information from Addgene; 3′ SP6 information from Addgene
Resource information
  A portion of this plasmid was derived from a plasmid made by: Resource Center and Primary Database of the German Human Genome Project
Terms and licenses: Academic/Nonprofit Terms; Industry Terms: Not Available to Industry
Depositor comments: Our lab isolated the protein based on it's ability to bind to a region of the PAI-1 (plasminogen activator inhibitor type 1) 3'UTR that we had determined to be involved in the cAMP regulation of mRNA stability. A search of the database revealed that the cDNA for the protein had been cloned by the German Genome Project and dubbed hypothetical protein. They kindly provided us with the clone, which we subcloned into pET-15b for expression of the protein and then into CMV-Flag for mammalian expression. Subsequently, we discovered isoforms of the protein with or without 6 and/or 15 amino acid insertions. Variant 3 lacks the 6 amino acid insertion but includes the 15 amino acid insertion. Additional reference: Heaton, JH et al 2003 Thromb Haemost 89; 959-966.
How to cite: pCELF PAI-RBP v3 was a gift from Thomas Gelehrter (Addgene plasmid # 45507 ; http://n2t.net/addgene:45507 ; RRID:Addgene_45507)
